>Addgene plasmid #139910 | pBEL1806 | addgene full sequence | sequence record 309766 | Addgene NGS Result
CCAGTGAGACGGGCAACAGCTGATTGCCCTTCACCGCCTGGCCCTGAGAGAGTTGCAGCAAGCGGTCCAC
GCTGGTTTGCCCCAGCAGGCGAAAATCCTGTTTGATGGTGGTTAACGGCGGGATATAACATGAGCTGTCT
TCGGTATCGTCGTATCCCACTACCGAGATATCCGCACCAACGCGCAGCCCGGACTCGGTAATGGCGCGCA
TTGCGCCCAGCGCCATCTGATCGTTGGCAACCAGCATCGCAGTGGGAACGATGCCCTCATTCAGCATTTG
CATGGTTTGTTGAAAACCGGACATGGCACTCCAGTCGCCTTCCCGTTCCGCTATCGGCTGAATTTGATTG
CGAGTGAGATATTTATGCCAGCCAGCCAGACGCAGACGCGCCGAGACAGAACTTAATGGGCCCGCTAACA
GCGCGATTTGCTGGTGACCCAATGCGACCAGATGCTCCACGCCCAGTCGCGTACCGTCTTCATGGGAGAA
AATAATACTGTTGATGGGTGTCTGGTCAGAGACATCAAGAAATAACGCCGGAACATTAGTGCAGGCAGCT
TCCACAGCAATGGCATCCTGGTCATCCAGCGGATAGTTAATGATCAGCCCACTGACGCGTTGCGCGAGAA
GATTGTGCACCGCCGCTTTACAGGCTTCGACGCCGCTTCGTTCTACCATCGACACCACCACGCTGGCACC
CAGTTGATCGGCGCGAGATTTAATCGCCGCGACAATTTGCGACGGCGCGTGCAGGGCCAGACTGGAGGTG
GCAACGCCAATCAGCAACGACTGTTTGCCCGCCAGTTGTTGTGCCACGCGGTTGGGAATGTAATTCAGCT
CCGCCATCGCCGCTTCCACTTTTTCCCGCGTTTTCGCAGAAACGTGGCTGGCCTGGTTCACCACGCGGGA
AACGGTCTGATAAGAGACACCGGCATACTCTGCGACATCGTATAACGTTACTGGTTTCACATTCACCACC
CTGAATTGACTCTCTTCCGGGCGCTATCATGCCATACCGCGAAAGGTTTTGCGCCATTCGATGGTGTCCG
GGATCTCGACGCTCTCCCTTATGCGACTCCTGCATTAGGAAGCAGCCCAGTAGTAGGTTGAGGCCGTTGA
GCACCGCCGCCGCAAGGAATGGTGCATGCAAGGAGATGGCGCCCAACAGTCCCCCGGCCACGGGGCCTGC
CACCATACCCACGCCGAAACAAGCGCTCATGAGCCCGAAGTGGCGAGCCCGATCTTCCCCATCGGTGATG
TCGGCGATATAGGCGCCAGCAACCGCACCTGTGGCGCCGGTGATGCCGGCCACGATGCGTCCGGCGTAGA
GGATCGAGATCTCGATCCCGCGAAATTAATACGACTCACTATAGGGGAATTGTGAGCGGATAACAATTCC
CCTCTAGAAATAATTTTGTTTAACTTTGGCCCAGGCGGCCAGGAGGGTCTCACATGCAGGACCGGGGTAA
TACCGTCACCATCGACTTTATGTCGGCGGATGGTATTGTTCCAGGCCGTACGCCTGTTCGTTATCAGGGC
GTTGAAGTCGGAACAGTGCAGGATATCAGCCTCAGCGACGATCTTCGTAAGATTGAAGTCAAGGTCAGCA
TCAAGTCCGATATGAAAGATGCGCTGCGCGAAGAGACTCAGTTCTGGCTGGTGACGCCAAAAGCATCGTT
GGCAGGTGTCTCCGGGCTGGACGCCCTCGTCGGTGGGAACTATATCGGCATGATGCCGGGTAAAGGTAAA
GAGCAGGATCACTTTGTCGCACTCGATACCCAACCGAAATATCGGCTGGACAATGGCGATCTGATGATCC
ACCTGCAAGCCCCCGATCTCGGTTCGCTGAACAGCGGTTCATTGGTCTATTTCCGCAAGATCCCGGTGGG
AAAAGTCTACGACTATGCCATCAATCCCAACAAGCAAGGCGTGGTGATTGATGTCCTGATCGAGCGGCGT
TTTACCGATCTGGTGAAAAAAGGTAGCCGTTTCTGGAACGTTTCCGGCGTTGATGCCAACGTCAGTATCA
GTGGCGCGAAGGTGAAACTGGAAAGCAATGCGGCACTGGTTAACGGTGCGATTGCCTTCGATTCACCAGA
AGAGTCGAAACCTGCCGAGGCGGAAGATACCTTTGGTCTGTATGAAGATCTGGCCCACAGCCAGCGTGGC
GTAATAATAAAACTGGAACTGCCGAGTGGGGCCGGATTAACCGCCGACTCGACGCCGTTAATGTATCAGG
GGCTGGAAGTCGGACAGCTGACTAAACTGGATTTAAATCCTGGTGGTAAAGTCACAGGGGAAATGACCGT
TGATCCCAGCGTCGTTACCCTGCTTCGTGAAAATACCCGCATCGAATTACGCAACCCGAAATTATCCCTT
AGCGATGCTAATCTCAGCGCCCTGCTGACCGGCAAAACCTTCGAGCTGGTGCCCGGCGATGGCGAGCCAC
GCAAAGAGTTCGTTGTTGTGCCAGGCGAAAAAGCACTGCTGCATGAACCTGATGTTCTGACGCTGACCCT
GACCGCGCCGGAAAGTTACGGTATTGATGCGGGTCAGCCGCTCATTCTTCACGGCGTGCAGGTAGGCCAG
GTTATCGATCGTAAACTCACCAGCAAAGGCGTCACCTTTACCGTCGCCATCGAGCCTCAGCATCGCGAAC
TGGTAAAAGGCGATAGCAAATTTGTCGTCAACAGCCGTGTCGATGTGAAGGTGGGGCTGGATGGCGTTGA
GTTTCTCGGTGCCAGCGCCTCAGAATGGATCAATGGCGGGATACGTATTCTGCCGGGCGATAAAGGTGAG
ATGAAAGCCAGCTATCCACTGTATGCCAATTTGGAAAAAGCGCTGGAGAACAGCCTTAGCGATTTACCCA
CCACAACCGTGAGTTTGAGTGCAGAGACGCTGCCGGATGTGCAGGCAGGATCGGTAGTGCTGTACCGTAA
ATTTGAAGTTGGTGAAGTGATTACCGTGCGTCCGCGAGCTAACGCGTTTGATATCGATCTGCATATTAAG
CCGGAGTATCGCAACCTTCTGACCAGCAATAGCGTGTTCTGGGCAGAAGGCGGGGCGAAAGTTCAGCTGA
ATGGTAGTGGTCTGACCGTACAGGCATCCCCGCTCTCCAGAGCATTAAAGGGAGCCATTAGCTTCGACAA
CCTCAGCGGTGCCAGCGCCAGTCAGCGTAAAGGCGATAAGCGTATTCTGTATGCTTCCGAAACAGCGGCC
CGTGCGGTTGGCGGGCAGATTACGCTTCACGCTTTCGATGCCGGAAAACTGGCGGTCGGGATGCCAATTC
GCTATCTCGGTATTGATATCGGGCAAATCCAGACGCTGGATCTGATTACCGCACGCAATGAAGTACAGGC
AAAGGCGGTACTTTACCCGGAATATGTCCAGACCTTTGCTCGCGGTGGTACGCGCTTCTCAGTGGTCACA
CCGCAAATTTCGGCAGCTGGCGTTGAGCATCTTGATACTATCCTCCAGCCGTATATCAACGTCGAACCAG
GCCGGGGCAATCCTCGCCGCGACTTTGAATTACAAGAGGCCACCATTACTGATTCGCGTTACCTGGATGG
CTTAAGCATTATTGTTGAAGCGCCGGAAGCCGGTTCGTTAGGCATCGGTACGCCTGTGCTGTTCCGTGGT
CTGGAAGTCGGTACGGTTACAGGAATGACGCTGGGGACATTGTCAGATCGCGTGATGATTGCGATGCGCA
TCAGTAAACGCTATCAACACCTGGTGCGTAACAATTCCGTCTTCTGGTTGGCATCGGGTTACAGTCTGGA
CTTTGGTCTGACGGGCGGCGTAGTGAAAACCGGCACCTTTAACCAGTTTATCCGTGGCGGCATCGCCTTC
GCCACGCCTCCGGGTACGCCACTGGCACCGAAAGCCCAGGAAGGCAAACACTTCCTGTTGCAGGAAAGTG
AACCGAAAGAGTGGCGTGAATGGGGAACTGCGCTTCCCAAAGGCGAGACCCATCACCACCATCACCATTA
AGGCCAGGCCGGCCGATCCGGCTGCTAACAAAGCCCGAAAGGAAGCTGAGTTGGCTGCTGCCACCGCTGA
GCAATAACTAGCATAACCCCTTGGGGCCTCTAAACGGGTCTTGAGGGGTTTTTTGCTGAAAGGAGGAACT
ATATCCGGATTGGCGAATGGG
[124 nt withheld, positions 4152-4275]
C
[91 nt withheld, positions 4277-4367]
A
[49 nt withheld, positions 4369-4417]
CCTTTGACGTTGGAGTCCACGTTCTTT
[37 nt withheld, positions 4445-4481]
ACCCTATCTCGGTCTATTCTTTTGATTTATAAGGGATTTTGCCGATTTCGGCCTATTGGTTAAAAAATGA
GCTGATTTAACAAAAATTTAACGCGAATTTTAACAAAATATTAACGCTTACAATTTAGGTGGCACTTTTC
GGGGAACGACGACCTGCAGCCAAGCTAGCTTGGCTGGACGTAAACTCCTCTTCAGACCTAATAACTTCGT
ATAGCATACATTATACGAAGTTATATTAAGGGTTATTGAATATGATCGGAATTGGGCTGCAGGAATTCGA
TAGCTTGGCTGCAGGTCGACCTCGAGGATGTGCGCGGAACCCCTATTTGTTTATTTTTCTAAATACATTC
AAATATGTATCCGCTCATGAGACAATAACCCTGATAAATGCTTCAATAATATTGAAAAAGGAAGAGTATG
AGTATTCAACATTTCCGTGTCGCCCTTATTCCCTTTTTTGCGGCATTTTGCCTTCCTGTTTTTGCTCACC
CAGAAACGCTGGTGAAAGTAAAAGATGCTGAAGATCAGTTGGGTGCACGAGTGGGTTACATCGAACTGGA
TCTCAACAGCGGTAAGATCCTTGAGAGTTTTCGCCCCGAAGAACGTTTTCCAATGATGAGCACTTTTAAA
GTTCTGCTATGTGGCGCGGTATTATCCCGTATTGACGCCGGGCAAGAGCAACTCGGTCGCCGCATACACT
ATTCTCAGAATGACTTGGTTGAGTACTCACCAGTCACAGAAAAGCATCTTACGGATGGCATGACAGTAAG
AGAATTATGCAGTGCTGCCATAACCATGAGTGATAACACTGCGGCCAACTTACTTCTGACAACGATCGGA
GGACCGAAGGAGCTAACCGCTTTTTTGCACAACATGGGGGATCATGTAACTCGCCTTGATCGTTGGGAAC
CGGAGCTGAATGAAGCCATACCAAACGACGAGCGTGACACCACGATGCCTGCAGCAATGGCAACAACGTT
GCGCAAACTATTAACTGGCGAACTACTTACTCTAGCTTCCCGGCAACAATTAATAGACTGGATGGAGGCG
GATAAAGTTGCAGGACCACTTCTGCGCTCGGCCCTTCCGGCTGGCTGGTTTATTGCTGATAAATCTGGAG
CCGGTGAGCGTGGCTCTCGCGGTATCATTGCAGCACTGGGGCCAGATGGTAAGCCCTCCCGTATCGTAGT
TATCTACACGACGGGGAGTCAGGCAACTATGGATGAACGAAATAGACAGATCGCTGAGATAGGTGCCTCA
CTGATTAAGCATTGGTAACTGTCAGACCAAGTTTACTCATATATACTTTAGATTGATTTAAAACTTCATT
TTTAATTTAAAAGGATCTAGGTGAAGATCCTTTTTGATAATCTCATGACCAAAATCCCTTAACGTGAGTT
TTCGTTCCACTGAGCGTCAGACCCCGTAGAAAAGATCAAAGGATCTTCTTGAGATCCTTTTTTTCTGCGC
GTAATCTGCTGCTTGCAAACAAAAAAACCACCGCTACCAGCGGTGGTTTGTTTGCCGGATCAAGAGCTAC
CAACTCTTTTTCCGAAGGTAACTGGCTTCAGCAGAGCGCAGATACCAAATACTGTCCTTCTAGTGTAGCC
GTAGTTAGGCCACCACTTCAAGAACTCTGTAGCACCGCCTACATACCTCGCTCTGCTAATCCTGTTACCA
GTGGCTGCTGCCAGTGGCGATAAGTCGTGTCTTACCGGGTTGGACTCAAGACGATAGTTACCGGATAAGG
CGCAGCGGTCGGGCTGAACGGGGGGTTCGTGCACACAGCCCAGCTTGGAGCGAACGACCTACACCGAACT
GAGATACCTACAGCGTGAGCTATGAGAAAGCGCCACGCTTCCCGAAGGGAGAAAGGCGGACAGGTATCCG
GTAAGCGGCAGGGTCGGAACAGGAGAGCGCACGAGGGAGCTTCCAGGGGGAAACGCCTGGTATCTTTATA
GTCCTGTCGGGTTTCGCCACCTCTGACTTGAGCGTCGATTTTTGTGATGCTCGTCAGGGGGGCGGAGCCT
ATGGAAAAACGCCAGCAACGCGGCCTTTTTACGGTTCCTGGCCTTTTGCTGGCCTTTTGCTCACATGTTC
TTTCCTGCGTTATCCCCTGATTCTGTGGATAACCGTATTACCGCCTTTGAGTGAGCTGATACCGCTCGCC
GCAGCCGAACGACCGAGCGCAGCGAGTCAGTGAGCGAGGAAGCGGAAGAGCGCCTGATGCGGTATTTTCT
CCTTACGCATCTGTGCGGTATTTCACACCGCAATGGTGCACTCTCAGTACAATCTGCTCTGATGCCGCAT
AGTTAAGCCAGTATACACTCCGCTATCGCTACGTGACTGGGTCATGGCTGCGCCCCGACACCCGCCAACA
CCCGCTGACGCGCCCTGACGGGCTTGTCTGCTCCCGGCATCCGCTTACAGACAAGCTGTGACCGTCTCCG
GGAGCTGCATGTGTCAGAGGTTTTCACCGTCATCACCGAAACGCGCGAGGCAGCTGCGGTAAAGCTCATC
AGCGTGGTCGTGAAGCGATTCACAGATGTCTGCCTGTTCATCCGCGTCCAGCTCGTTGAGTTTCTCCAGA
AGCGTTAATGTCTGGCTTCTGATAAAGCGGGCCATGTTAAGGGCGGTTTTTTCCTGTTTGGTCACTGATG
CCTCCGTGTAAGGGGGATTTCTGTTCATGGGGGTAATGATACCGATGAAACGAGAGAGGATGCTCACGAT
ACGGGTTACTGATGATGAACATGCCCGGTTACTGGAACGTTGTGAGGGTAAACAACTGGCGGTATGGATG
CGGCGGGACCAGAGAAAAATCACTCAGGGTCAATGCCAGCGCTTCGTTAATACAGATGTAGGTGTTCCAC
AGGGTAGCCAGCAGCATCCTGCGATGCAGATCCGGAACATAATGGTGCAGGGCGCTGACTTCCGCGTTTC
CAGACTTTACGAAACACGGAAACCGAAGACCATTCATGTTGTTGCTCAGGTCGCAGACGTTTTGCAGCAG
CAGTCGCTTCACGTTCGCTCGCGTATCGGTGATTCATTCTGCTAACCAGTAAGGCAACCCCGCCAGCCTA
GCCGGGTCCTCAACGACAGGAGCACGATCATGCGCACCCGTGGGGCCGCCATGCCGGCGATAATGGCCTG
CTTCTCGCCGAAACGTTTGGTGGCGGGACCAGTGACGAAGGCTTGAGCGAGGGCGTGCAAGATTCCGAAT
ACCGCAAGCGACAGGCCGATCATCGTCGCGCTCCAGCGAAAGCGGTCCTCGCCGAAAATGACCCAGAGCG
CTGCCGGCACCTGTCCTACGAGTTGCATGATAAAGAAGACAGTCATAAGTGCGGCGACGATAGTCATGCC
CCGCGCCCACCGGAAGGAGCTGACTGGGTTGAAGGCTCTCAAGGGCATCGGTCGAGATCCCGGTGCCTAA
TGAGTGAGCTAACTTACATTAATTGCGTTGCGCTCACTGCCCGCTTTCCAGTCGGGAAACCTGTCGTGCC
AGCTGCATTAATGAATCGGCCAACGCGCGGGGAGAGGCGGTTTGCGTATTGGGCGCCAGGGTGGTTTTTC
TTTTCA
Features (pLannotate 1.2.2; 19 found; start..end, strand, type, name):
    971..1048    -  promoter       lacI promoter: lacI
   1056..1335    -  CDS            TcR (fragment): tetracycline efflux protein; tet; confers resistance to tetracycline
   1357..1375    +  promoter       T7 promoter: promoter for bacteriophage T7 RNA polymerase
   1376..1400    +  protein_bind   lac operator: The lac repressor binds to the lac operator to inhibit transcription in E. coli. This inhibition can be relieved by adding lactose or isopropyl-β-D-thiogalactopyranoside (IPTG). lac repressor encoded by lacI
   1457..3961    +  CDS            yebT: YEBT_ECOLI - Experimental evidence at protein level: Swiss-Prot protein existence level 1. Component of a transport pathway that contributes to membrane integrity (PubMed:27795327). May directly span the intermembrane space, facilitating the transport of substrates across the periplasm (Probable). From Escherichia coli (strain K12).
   4011..4060    +  CDS            SET1 (fragment): solubility-enhancement tag derived from T7 phage gene 10B
   4068..4115    +  terminator     T7 terminator: transcription terminator for bacteriophage T7 RNA polymerase
   4152..4580    +  rep_origin     f1 ori (sequence partly withheld): f1 bacteriophage origin of replication; arrow indicates direction of (+) strand synthesis
   4682..4715    +  protein_bind   loxP: Cre-mediated recombination occurs in the 8-bp core sequence (GCATACAT). Cre recombinase
   4745..4763    +  misc_feature   MCS (fragment): pBluescript multiple cloning site
   4794..4898    +  promoter       AmpR promoter: bla
   4899..5759    +  CDS            AmpR: β-lactamase; bla; confers resistance to ampicillin, carbenicillin, and related antibiotics
   5930..6518    +  rep_origin     ori: high-copy-number ColE1/pMB1/pBR322/pUC origin of replication
   6704..6843    -  misc_feature   bom: basis of mobility region from pBR322
   6945..7136    -  CDS            rop: Rop protein, which maintains plasmids at low copy number; rop
   7153..7533    +  CDS            YPB1_ECOLX: Protein predicted: Swiss-Prot protein existence level 4. From Escherichia coli.
   7605..7896    -  CDS            TcR (fragment): tetracycline efflux protein; tet; confers resistance to tetracycline
   7911..7932    -  protein_bind   CAP binding site: CAP binding activates transcription in the presence of cAMP. E. coli catabolite activator protein
   7945..970     -  CDS            lacI (across the origin): lac repressor; lacI; The lac repressor binds to the lac operator to inhibit transcription in E. coli. This inhibition can be relieved by adding lactose or isopropyl-β-D-thiogalactopyranoside (IPTG).
