[The description below was written by a language model from this plasmid's Addgene catalogue record and pLannotate feature annotations shown in this document.]
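Description:
pBEL1806 is a bacterial expression plasmid built on the pET21a backbone for producing a point mutant of the Escherichia coli protein LetB (annotated in the feature table under its older name, yebT). The insert, introduced by Gibson cloning, encodes residues 43–877 of LetB carrying the L243N substitution and a C-terminal 6xHis tag for affinity purification. The truncation removes the N-terminal 42 residues, although the record does not explain why. LetB is described in the annotation as a component of a transport pathway that contributes to membrane integrity and may span the periplasm, and the associated publication concerns a tunnel for lipid transport across the bacterial envelope. The mutant was presumably made to probe that structure or function, but the record does not state the specific rationale for L243N.

Expression follows the standard pET arrangement. A T7 promoter with an adjacent lac operator drives the LetB coding sequence, which is followed by a T7 terminator. A plasmid-borne lacI gene with its own promoter supplies the repressor, so transcription is held off until IPTG induction in a host that provides T7 RNA polymerase. The plasmid replicates from a ColE1/pBR322-type origin accompanied by the bom and rop elements. The catalogue lists it as high copy, though rop normally moderates copy number. Selection is by ampicillin through the β-lactamase gene, and an f1 origin is also present. The automated annotation additionally reports short tetracycline-resistance fragments, a loxP site, a multiple cloning site fragment and a partial T7 gene 10-derived tag match. These appear to be backbone remnants or partial matches, and the record assigns them no function.
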