Addgene plasmid #139910: pBEL1806
Purpose: Expression plasmid for LetB mutant L243N
Depositing lab: Gira Bhabha & Damian Ekiert. Depositing organization: NYU Grossman School of Medicine. Publication: LetB Structure Reveals a Tunnel for Lipid Transport across the Bacterial Envelope. Isom GL, Coudray N, MacRae MR, McManus CT, Ekiert DC, Bhabha G. Cell. 2020 Apr 30;181(3):653-664.e19. doi: 10.1016/j.cell.2020.03.030. PubMed 32359438.
Backbone
  Vector backbone: pET21a
  Vector type: Bacterial Expression
Growth in bacteria
  Bacterial resistance: Ampicillin, 100 μg/mL
  Growth temperature: 37°C
  Growth strain: DH5alpha
  Copy number: High Copy
Gene/Insert
  Gene/Insert name: LetB
  Species: E. coli
  Mutation: LetB(43-877; L243N)-6xHis
  Cloning method: Gibson Cloning
Terms and licenses: Academic/Nonprofit Terms; Industry Terms: Not Available to Industry
Depositor comments: Please visit https://www.biorxiv.org/content/10.1101/748145v1 for bioRxiv preprint.
How to cite: pBEL1806 was a gift from Gira Bhabha & Damian Ekiert (Addgene plasmid # 139910 ; http://n2t.net/addgene:139910 ; RRID:Addgene_139910)
